>Addgene plasmid #211413 | pmVen-TopBP1 | addgene full sequence | sequence record 420517 | Addgene NGS Result
GTGGATAACCGTATTACCGCCATGCATTAGTTATTAATAGTAATCAATTACGGGGTCATTAGTTCATAGC
CCATATATGGAGTTCCGCGTTACATAACTTACGGTAAATGGCCCGCCTGGCTGACCGCCCAACGACCCCC
GCCCATTGACGTCAATAATGACGTATGTTCCCATAGTAACGCCAATAGGGACTTTCCATTGACGTCAATG
GGTGGAGTATTTACGGTAAACTGCCCACTTGGCAGTACATCAAGTGTATCATATGCCAAGTACGCCCCCT
ATTGACGTCAATGACGGTAAATGGCCCGCCTGGCATTATGCCCAGTACATGACCTTATGGGACTTTCCTA
CTTGGCAGTACATCTACGTATTAGTCATCGCTATTACCATGGTGATGCGGTTTTGGCAGTACATCAATGG
GCGTGGATAGCGGTTTGACTCACGGGGATTTCCAAGTCTCCACCCCATTGACGTCAATGGGAGTTTGTTT
TGGCACCAAAATCAACGGGACTTTCCAAAATGTCGTAACAACTCCGCCCCATTGACGCAAATGGGCGGTA
GGCGTGTACGGTGGGAGGTCTATATAAGCAGAGCTGGTTTAGTGAACCGTCAGATCCGCTAGCGCTACCG
GTCGCCACCATGGTGAGCAAGGGCGAGGAGCTGTTCACCGGGGTGGTGCCCATCCTGGTCGAGCTGGACG
GCGACGTAAACGGCCACAAGTTCAGCGTGTCCGGCGAGGGCGAGGGCGATGCCACCTACGGCAAGCTGAC
CCTGAAGCTGATCTGCACCACCGGCAAGCTGCCCGTGCCCTGGCCCACCCTCGTGACCACCCTGGGCTAC
GGCCTGCAGTGCTTCGCCCGCTACCCCGACCACATGAAGCAGCACGACTTCTTCAAGTCCGCCATGCCCG
AAGGCTACGTCCAGGAGCGCACCATCTTCTTCAAGGACGACGGCAACTACAAGACCCGCGCCGAGGTGAA
GTTCGAGGGCGACACCCTGGTGAACCGCATCGAGCTGAAGGGCATCGACTTCAAGGAGGACGGCAACATC
CTGGGGCACAAGCTGGAGTACAACTACAACAGCCACAACGTCTATATCACCGCCGACAAGCAGAAGAACG
GCATCAAGGCCAACTTCAAGATCCGCCACAACATCGAGGACGGCGGCGTGCAGCTCGCCGACCACTACCA
GCAGAACACCCCCATCGGCGACGGCCCCGTGCTGCTGCCCGACAACCACTACCTGAGCTACCAGTCCAAG
CTGAGCAAAGACCCCAACGAGAAGCGCGATCACATGGTCCTGCTGGAGTTCGTGACCGCCGCCGGGATCA
CTCTCGGCATGGACGAGCTGTACAAGTCCGGACTCAGATCTCGAGCTCACATGTCCAGAAATGACAAA
[840 nt withheld, positions 1399-2238]
AGACCAGAAGCAAAGACTATGCCCAATTCTTCAACTCCTACCAGCCAGATCAACACAATTGATAGTCGTA
CTCTTTCAGATGTCAGCAATATTTCCAACATAAATGCAAGTTGCGTAAGTGAATCAATATGTAATTCACT
TAACAGCAAACTGGAGCCTACACTTGAAAATCTAGAAAATCTGGATGTCAGTGCATTTCAAGCACCTGAA
GATTTATTAGATGGTTGTCGGATATATCTTTGCGGTTTTAGTGGCAGAAAGCTAGATAAACTGAGAAGAC
TTATTAACAGTGGAGGTGGAGTTCGTTTTAACCAGCTAAATGAAGATGTAACTCATGTTATTGTGGGAGA
TTATGATGATGAATTGAAGCAGTTTTGGAATAAATCAGCCCACAGGCCTCATGTAGTGGGAGCAAAGTGG
TTGCTAGAGTGTTTCAGTAAAGGTTATATGCTTTCTGAAGAACCATATATCCATGCTAATTACCAGCCAG
TGGAAATTCCAGTTTCACATCAGCCTGAAAGTAAAGCAGCTCTTTTAAAAAAGAAGAACAGCAGCTTCTC
TAAGAAAGACTTTGCTCCTAGTGAAAAGCATGAGCAAGCTGATGAAGATCTGCTCTCTCAATATGAAAAT
GGTAGCTCCACAGTAGTTGAGGCTAAGACGTCTGAAGCCAGGCCCTTTAATGATTCTACTCATGCTGAGC
CCTTGAATGATTCTACTCACATTTCTTTGCAAGAAGAAAACCAGTCTTCTGTCAGTCATTGTGTCCCTGA
TGTTTCTACAATTACTGAAGAAGGCTTATTTAGCCAAAAGAGTTTCCTTGTTTTGGGTTTTAGTAATGAA
AATGAATCTAACATCGCAAACATCATAAAAGAAAATGCTGGGAAAATCATGTCCCTTCTGAGCAGAACTG
TTGCGGATTATGCTGTGGTTCCTCTGCTGGGGTGTGAAGTGGAAGCCACTGTGGGAGAAGTTGTTACAAA
TACATGGCTGGTTACTTGCATAGACTATCAGACTTTGTTTGATCCAAAGTCGAATCCTCTCTTCACACCA
GTTCCAGTAATGACAGGAATGACTCCTTTAGAGGATTGTGTTATTTCATTTAGCCAGTGTGCTGGAGCAG
AAAAAGAGTCTTTAACTTTCCTAGCAAACCTCCTTGGAGCAAGTGTTCAAGAATACTTTGTTCGCAAATC
CAATGCAAAGAAAGGCATGTTTGCCAGTACTCATCTTATACTGAAAGAACGTGGTGGCTCTAAATATGAA
GCTGCAAAGAAGTGGAATTTACCTGCCGTTACTATAGCTTGGCTGTTGGAGACTGCTAGAACGGGAAAGA
GAGCAGACGAAAGCCATTTTCTGATTGAAAATTCAACTAAAGAAGAACGAAGTTTGGAAACAGAAATAAC
AAATGGAATCAATCTAAATTCAGATACTGCAGAGCATCCTGGCACACGCCTGCAAACTCACAGAAAAACC
GTCGTTACACCTTTAGATATGAACCGCTTTCAGAGTAAAGCTTTCCGTGCTGTGGTCTCACAACATGCCA
GACAGGTCGCAGCCTCCCCAGCAGTAGGACAACCACTTCAGAAGGAGCCCTCGTTACACCTGGATACACC
ATCAAAATTCCTGTCCAAGGACAAACTCTTCAAGCCTTCCTTTGATGTGAAGGATGCACTTGCAGCCTTG
GAAACTCCAGGACGTCCCAGCCAACAGAAAAGGAAACCGAGTACGCCACTCTCAGAAGTTATTGTCAAAA
ACTTGCAACTTGCTTTGGCAAATAGCTCTCGAAATGCTGTCGCTCTTTCTGCCAGCCCTCAACTGAAAGA
GGCCCAGTCAGAGAAGGAAGAAGCCCCAAAGCCACTTCACAAAGTAGTGGTATGTGTTAGTAAAAAACTC
AGTAAGAAGCAGAGTGAACTAAATGGGATCGCAGCCTCTCTAGGAGCAGATTACAGGTGGAGTTTTGATG
AAACAGTGACTCATTTCATCTATCAAGGGCGGCCAAATGACACTAATCGGGAGTATAAATCTGTAAAAGA
AAGAGGAGTACACATTGTTTCCGAGCACTGGCTTTTAGATTGTGCCCAAGAGTGTAAACATCTTCCTGAA
TCTCTTTATCCACATACTTATAATCCCAAAATGAGCTTGGATATCAGCGCAGTGCAAGATGGCCGGCTCT
GTAATAGTCGACTACTCTCAGCTGTGTCTTCAACAAAGGATGATGAGCCAGATCCTTTGATTTTAGAAGA
AAATGATGTAGACAATATGGCCACCAATAATAAAGAGTCAGCACCATCAAATGGAAGTGGAAAGAATGAC
TCTAAAGGAGTTCTGACACAGACCTTAGAGATGAGAGAGAACTTTCAGAAGCAGTTACAGGAGATAATGT
CTGCAACATCAATAGTGAAACCCCAAGGGCAGAGGACTTCCCTTTCAAGAAGTGGTTGTAACAGCGCATC
TTCAACCCCTGACAGCACTCGCTCTGCTCGCAGTGGACGAAGTAGAGTCCTAGAGGCACTGAGGCAGTCT
CGTCAGACAGTACCTGATGTCAACACAGAGCCTTCCCAAAATGAACAGATCATTTGGGATGACCCTACAG
CAAGGGAGGAGAGAGCAAGGCTTGCCAGCAATTTGCAGTGGCCTAGTTGTCCCACACAATACTCTGAGCT
TCAGGTTGACATTCAAAACTTGGAGGATTCTCCTTTTCAAAAGCCTTTACATGATTCAGAAATTGCTAAA
CAGGCTGTCTGTGATCCTGGAAACATACGTGTGACTGAAGCTCCCAAACACCCAATCTCTGAAGAACTGG
AAACTCCCATAAAAGACAGCCACCTGATCCCTACGCCTCAAGCCCCCAGTATTGCCTTTCCACTCGCCAA
CCCCCCTGTGGCTCCGCACCCTAGAGAAAAGATTATAACGATAGAGGAGACTCATGAAGAATTAAAAAAA
CAGTACATATTTCAGTTATCATCTCTGAATCCTCAAGAACGTATTGACTATTGTCATCTGATTGAGAAAC
TAGGTGGATTGGTGATAGAAAAGCAGTGCTTTGATCCCACCTGTACACACATTGTTGTGGGACATCCACT
TCGAAACGAGAAGTATTTAGCCTCAGTGGCAGCTGGGAAGTGGGTGCTTCATCGCTCCTACCTTGAAGCC
TGCAGGACTGCTGGACACTTCGTGCAGGAAGAAGACTATGAATGGGGAAGTAGTTCCATACTTGATGTTC
TGACTGGAATCAATGTACAGCAACGAAGACTAGCACTTGCAGCAATGAGATGGAGAAAAAAAATCCAGCA
AAGACAAGAATCTGGCATTGTTGAGGGAGCATTTAGTGGGTGGAAGGTTATTTTACATGTGGATCAGTCT
CGAGAAGCAGGCTTCAAACGCCTTCTTCAGTCAGGAGGAGCAAAGGTGCTACCTGGTCATTCTGTACCTT
TATTTAAAGAGGCCACACATCTTTTTTCTGACTTGAATAAACTGAAACCAGATGACTCAGGAGTTAATAT
AGCAGAAGCTGCTGCCCAGAACGTGTACTGCTTGAGAACAGAATACATTGCTGATTATCTCATGCAGGAA
TCACCTCCTCATGTAGAAAATTACTGTCTACCAGAAGCTATTTCATTTATTCAGAATAATAAGGAACTTG
GGACTGGATTATCACAAAAGAGGAAAGCTCCTACAGAAAAAAATAAAATCAAACGACCTAGAGTACACTA
ATCGCAGGATCCACCGGATCTAGATAACTGATCATAATCAGCCATACCACATTTGTAGAGGTTTTACTTG
CTTTAAAAAACCTCCCACACCTCCCCCTGAACCTGAAACATAAAATGAATGCAATTGTTGTTGTTAACTT
GTTTATTGCAGCTTATAATGGTTACAAATAAAGCAATAGCATCACAAATTTCACAAATAAAGCATTTTTT
TCACTGCATTCTAGTTGTGGTTTGTCCAAACTCATCAATGTATCTTAACGCGTAAATTGTAAGCGTTAAT
ATTTTGTTAAAATTCGCGTTAAATTTTTGTTAAATCAGCTCATTTTTTAACCAATAGGCCGAAATCGGCA
AAATCCCTTATAAATCAAAAGAATAGACCGAGATAGGGT
[37 nt withheld, positions 6338-6374]
AAAGAACGTGGACTCCAACGTCAAAGG
[49 nt withheld, positions 6402-6450]
T
[91 nt withheld, positions 6452-6542]
G
[124 nt withheld, positions 6544-6667]
CAGGTGGCACTTTTCGGGGAAATGTGCGCGGAACCCCTATTTGTTTATTTTTCTAAATACATTCAAATAT
GTATCCGCTCATGAGACAATAACCCTGATAAATGCTTCAATAATATTGAAAAAGGAAGAGTCCTGAGGCG
GAAAGAACCAGCTGTGGAATGTGTGTCAGTTAGGGTGTGGAAAGTCCCCAGGCTCCCCAGCAGGCAGAAG
TATGCAAAGCATGCATCTCAATTAGTCAGCAACCAGGTGTGGAAAGTCCCCAGGCTCCCCAGCAGGCAGA
AGTATGCAAAGCATGCATCTCAATTAGTCAGCAACCATAGTCCCGCCCCTAACTCCGCCCATCCCGCCCC
TAACTCCGCCCAGTTCCGCCCATTCTCCGCCCCATGGCTGACTAATTTTTTTTATTTATGCAGAGGCCGA
GGCCGCCTCGGCCTCTGAGCTATTCCAGAAGTAGTGAGGAGGCTTTTTTGGAGGCCTAGGCTTTTGCAAA
GATCGATCAAGAGACAGGATGAGGATCGTTTCGCATGATTGAACAAGATGGATTGCACGCAGGTTCTCCG
GCCGCTTGGGTGGAGAGGCTATTCGGCTATGACTGGGCACAACAGACAATCGGCTGCTCTGATGCCGCCG
TGTTCCGGCTGTCAGCGCAGGGGCGCCCGGTTCTTTTTGTCAAGACCGACCTGTCCGGTGCCCTGAATGA
ACTGCAAGACGAGGCAGCGCGGCTATCGTGGCTGGCCACGACGGGCGTTCCTTGCGCAGCTGTGCTCGAC
GTTGTCACTGAAGCGGGAAGGGACTGGCTGCTATTGGGCGAAGTGCCGGGGCAGGATCTCCTGTCATCTC
ACCTTGCTCCTGCCGAGAAAGTATCCATCATGGCTGATGCAATGCGGCGGCTGCATACGCTTGATCCGGC
TACCTGCCCATTCGACCACCAAGCGAAACATCGCATCGAGCGAGCACGTACTCGGATGGAAGCCGGTCTT
GTCGATCAGGATGATCTGGACGAAGAGCATCAGGGGCTCGCGCCAGCCGAACTGTTCGCCAGGCTCAAGG
CGAGCATGCCCGACGGCGAGGATCTCGTCGTGACCCATGGCGATGCCTGCTTGCCGAATATCATGGTGGA
AAATGGCCGCTTTTCTGGATTCATCGACTGTGGCCGGCTGGGTGTGGCGGACCGCTATCAGGACATAGCG
TTGGCTACCCGTGATATTGCTGAAGAGCTTGGCGGCGAATGGGCTGACCGCTTCCTCGTGCTTTACGGTA
TCGCCGCTCCCGATTCGCAGCGCATCGCCTTCTATCGCCTTCTTGACGAGTTCTTCTGAGCGGGACTCTG
GGGTTCGAAATGACCGACCAAGCGACGCCCAACCTGCCATCACGAGATTTCGATTCCACCGCCGCCTTCT
ATGAAAGGTTGGGCTTCGGAATCGTTTTCCGGGACGCCGGCTGGATGATCCTCCAGCGCGGGGATCTCAT
GCTGGAGTTCTTCGCCCACCCTAGGGGGAGGCTAACTGAAACACGGAAGGAGACAATACCGGAAGGAACC
CGCGCTATGACGGCAATAAAAAGACAGAATAAAACGCACGGTGTTGGGTCGTTTGTTCATAAACGCGGGG
TTCGGTCCCAGGGCTGGCACTCTGTCGATACCCCACCGAGACCCCATTGGGGCCAATACGCCCGCGTTTC
TTCCTTTTCCCCACCCCACCCCCCAAGTTCGGGTGAAGGCCCAGGGCTCGCAGCCAACGTCGGGGCGGCA
GGCCCTGCCATAGCCTCAGGTTACTCATATATACTTTAGATTGATTTAAAACTTCATTTTTAATTTAAAA
GGATCTAGGTGAAGATCCTTTTTGATAATCTCATGACCAAAATCCCTTAACGTGAGTTTTCGTTCCACTG
AGCGTCAGACCCCGTAGAAAAGATCAAAGGATCTTCTTGAGATCCTTTTTTTCTGCGCGTAATCTGCTGC
TTGCAAACAAAAAAACCACCGCTACCAGCGGTGGTTTGTTTGCCGGATCAAGAGCTACCAACTCTTTTTC
CGAAGGTAACTGGCTTCAGCAGAGCGCAGATACCAAATACTGTTCTTCTAGTGTAGCCGTAGTTAGGCCA
CCACTTCAAGAACTCTGTAGCACCGCCTACATACCTCGCTCTGCTAATCCTGTTACCAGTGGCTGCTGCC
AGTGGCGATAAGTCGTGTCTTACCGGGTTGGACTCAAGACGATAGTTACCGGATAAGGCGCAGCGGTCGG
GCTGAACGGGGGGTTCGTGCACACAGCCCAGCTTGGAGCGAACGACCTACACCGAACTGAGATACCTACA
GCGTGAGCTATGAGAAAGCGCCACGCTTCCCGAAGGGAGAAAGGCGGACAGGTATCCGGTAAGCGGCAGG
GTCGGAACAGGAGAGCGCACGAGGGAGCTTCCAGGGGGAAACGCCTGGTATCTTTATAGTCCTGTCGGGT
TTCGCCACCTCTGACTTGAGCGTCGATTTTTGTGATGCTCGTCAGGGGGGCGGAGCCTATGGAAAAACGC
CAGCAACGCGGCCTTTTTACGGTTCCTGGCCTTTTGCTGGCCTTTTGCTCACATGTTCTTTCCTGCGTTA
TCCCCTGATTCT
Features (pLannotate 1.2.2; 15 found; start..end, strand, type, name):
     88..391     +  enhancer       CMV enhancer: human cytomegalovirus immediate early enhancer
    392..595     +  promoter       CMV promoter: human cytomegalovirus (CMV) immediate early promoter
    640..1356    +  CDS            mVenus: mVenus is a basic (constitutively fluorescent) yellow fluorescent protein published in 2006, derived from Aequorea victoria. It is reported to be a rapidly-maturing monomer with moderate acid sensitivity.
   1357..1379    +  misc_feature   MCS (fragment): multiple cloning site
   1381..5946    +  CDS            TOPBP1 (sequence partly withheld): TOPB1_HUMAN - Also known as KIAA0259. Experimental evidence at protein level: Swiss-Prot protein existence level 1. Required for DNA replication. Plays a role in the rescue of stalled replication forks and checkpoint control. Binds double-stranded DNA breaks and nicks as well as single-stranded DNA. Recruits the SWI/SNF chromatin remodeling complex to E2F1-responsive promoters. Down-regulates E2F1 activity and inhibits E2F1-dependent apoptosis during G1/S transition and after DNA damage. Induces a large increase in the kinase activity of ATR (PubMed:16530042). From Homo sapiens (Human).
   5977..6061    +  CDS            large T antigen (fragment): large T antigen from SV40 (simian virus 40)
   6084..6205    +  polyA_signal   SV40 poly(A) signal: SV40 polyadenylation signal
   6239..6667    -  rep_origin     f1 ori (sequence partly withheld): f1 bacteriophage origin of replication; arrow indicates direction of (+) strand synthesis
   6694..6798    +  promoter       AmpR promoter: bla
   6800..7157    +  promoter       SV40 promoter: SV40 enhancer and early promoter
   7192..7986    +  CDS            NeoR/KanR: aminoglycoside phosphotransferase from Tn5; aph(3')-II (or nptII); confers resistance to neomycin, kanamycin, and G418 (Geneticin®)
   8007..8159    +  CDS            ble (fragment): BLE_KLEPN - Experimental evidence at protein level: Swiss-Prot protein existence level 1. Binding protein with a strong affinity to the bleomycin family of antibiotics. Binds to CL990; an antimitotic-antibiotic compound. From Klebsiella pneumoniae.
   8218..8265    +  polyA_signal   HSV TK poly(A) signal: herpes simplex virus thymidine kinase polyadenylation signal (Cole and Stacy, 1985)
   8356..8372    -  polyA_signal   bGH poly(A) signal (fragment): bovine growth hormone polyadenylation signal
   8594..9182    +  rep_origin     ori: high-copy-number ColE1/pMB1/pBR322/pUC origin of replication
