[The description below was written by a language model from this plasmid's Addgene catalogue record and pLannotate feature annotations shown in this document.]
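Description:
pmVen-TopBP1 is a 9,269 nt mammalian expression plasmid built on the pmVenus-C1 backbone, a C1-type fluorescent protein fusion vector. It drives expression of human TopBP1 (TOPBP1, also known as Dpb11 or TOP2BP1) with the monomeric yellow fluorescent protein mVenus fused to its N terminus. Transcription comes from the human cytomegalovirus immediate early enhancer and promoter. The mVenus coding sequence is followed by a short remnant of the multiple cloning site that acts as a linker, then by the TOPBP1 open reading frame of about 4.6 kb, which was inserted between SacI and BamHI sites that both remain intact. An SV40 polyadenylation signal terminates the transcript. The short large T antigen fragment annotated just upstream of it most likely reflects SV40 sequence flanking that signal rather than a functional element.

The plasmid is propagated in E. coli at high copy through a ColE1/pUC-type origin, and an f1 origin is also present. Selection relies on a single Tn5 NeoR/KanR aminoglycoside phosphotransferase gene placed behind tandem bacterial (bla) and SV40 early promoters and followed by an HSV TK polyadenylation signal. This arrangement gives kanamycin resistance in bacteria and allows G418 selection of transfected mammalian cells. The small ble and bGH poly(A) fragments in the annotation appear to be backbone remnants.

TopBP1 functions in DNA replication, rescue of stalled forks, and checkpoint signalling, including activation of ATR. The stated purpose is mammalian expression of the mVenus-tagged protein, which would be suited to following its localisation by fluorescence, although the record does not describe specific applications.
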