Addgene plasmid #211413: pmVen-TopBP1
Purpose: mammalian expression of human TopBP1 N-terminally fused to mVenus
Depositing lab: Helmut Pospiech. Depositing organization: Leibniz Institute on Aging - Fritz Lipmann Institute (FLI).
Backbone
  Vector backbone: pmVenus-C1
  Vector type: Mammalian Expression
Growth in bacteria
  Bacterial resistance: Kanamycin, 50 μg/mL
  Growth temperature: 37°C
  Growth strain: DH5alpha
  Copy number: High Copy
Gene/Insert
  Gene/Insert name: TopBP1
  Species: H. sapiens (human)
  Entrez Gene: TOPBP1 (a.k.a. Dpb11, TOP2BP1)
  Tag / fusion protein: mVenus (N terminal on insert)
  Cloning method: Restriction Enzyme; 5′ cloning site SacI (not destroyed); 3′ cloning site BamHI (not destroyed)
Terms and licenses: Academic/Nonprofit Terms; Industry Terms: Not Available to Industry
Depositor comments: generated by Julia Kutz (Leibniz Institute on Aging - Fritz Lipmann Institute, D-07745 Jena, Germany)
How to cite: pmVen-TopBP1 was a gift from Helmut Pospiech (Addgene plasmid # 211413 ; http://n2t.net/addgene:211413 ; RRID:Addgene_211413)
